Addgene plasmid #145637: pGBW-m4046829
Purpose: Bacterial Expression plasmid for SARS-CoV-2 nsp11
Depositing lab: Ginkgo Bioworks & Benjie Chen. Depositing organization: Ginkgo Bioworks.
Backbone
  Vector backbone: ori-013 - marker | cmR
  Backbone size w/o insert (bp): 1462
  Vector type: Bacterial Expression
Growth in bacteria
  Bacterial resistance: Chloramphenicol, 25 μg/mL
  Growth temperature: 30°C
  Growth strain: DH5alpha
  Copy number: High Copy
Gene/Insert
  Gene/Insert name: SARS-CoV-2 nsp11
  Species: Escherichia coli str. K-12 substr. MG1655; Severe acute respiratory syndrome coronavirus 2
  Insert size (bp): 32
  Mutation: wt
  Entrez Gene: ORF1ab (a.k.a. GU280_gp01)
  Promoter: Promoter | pT7 ; Operator | lacO ; RBS | T7_rbs ; Start Codon | ATG
  Tag / fusion protein: Cleavable TEV;HA (C terminal on backbone)
  Cloning method: Unknown
Resource information
  A portion of this plasmid was derived from a plasmid made by: GinkgoBioworks
Depositor comments: NCBI Reference Sequence: YP_009725312.1
How to cite: pGBW-m4046829 was a gift from Ginkgo Bioworks & Benjie Chen (Addgene plasmid # 145637 ; http://n2t.net/addgene:145637 ; RRID:Addgene_145637)
