[The description below was written by a language model from this plasmid's Addgene catalogue record and pLannotate feature annotations shown in this document.]
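Description:
pGBW-m4046829 is a very compact bacterial expression plasmid (about 1.8 kb in the deposited full sequence) built for producing the SARS-CoV-2 nsp11 peptide in E. coli. The minimal backbone consists of little more than a high-copy ColE1/pUC-type origin of replication and a chloramphenicol acetyltransferase (cat) gene driven by its own cat promoter, so the plasmid is maintained under chloramphenicol selection. A lambda t0 transcription terminator lies just downstream of the resistance gene.

The expression cassette follows the classic T7/lac design. A bacteriophage T7 promoter is immediately followed by a lac operator, then the efficient ribosome binding site from T7 gene 10 and an ATG start codon. Transcription therefore depends on a host that supplies T7 RNA polymerase. It is held in check by lac repressor until induction with IPTG or lactose. No lacI gene is annotated on the plasmid, so repressor would presumably have to come from the host. The insert is wild-type nsp11, a very short product (32 bp recorded insert size) of the ORF1ab polyprotein gene. According to the catalogue entry, it is fused at its C-terminus to a TEV protease cleavage site and an HA epitope supplied by the backbone. This would allow immunodetection or capture of the peptide and subsequent tag removal. The automated feature table does not annotate the nsp11 coding region, the TEV site or the HA tag, which presumably occupy the unannotated stretch between the RBS and the origin. The species field lists E. coli K-12 alongside SARS-CoV-2, but the record does not explain why. The plasmid is intended for recombinant expression of nsp11 in coronavirus protein research.
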