Features (pLannotate 1.2.2; 7 found; start..end, strand, type, name):
     20..38      +  promoter       T7 promoter: promoter for bacteriophage T7 RNA polymerase
     39..63      +  protein_bind   lac operator: The lac repressor binds to the lac operator to inhibit transcription in E. coli. This inhibition can be relieved by adding lactose or isopropyl-β-D-thiogalactopyranoside (IPTG). lac repressor encoded by lacI
     78..100     +  RBS            RBS: efficient ribosome binding site from bacteriophage T7 gene 10 (Olins and Rangwala, 1989)
    308..896     +  rep_origin     ori: high-copy-number ColE1/pMB1/pBR322/pUC origin of replication
    904..1001    +  promoter       cat promoter: promoter of the E. coli cat gene encoding chloramphenicol acetyltransferase
   1002..1658    +  CDS            cat: CAT_ECOLX - Experimental evidence at protein level: Swiss-Prot protein existence level 1. This enzyme is an effector of chloramphenicol resistance in bacteria. From Escherichia coli. This protein is used as a marker in many commonly used cloning vectors, such as pACYC184.
   1732..1766    +  terminator     lambda t0 terminator: minimal transcription terminator from phage lambda (Scholtissek and Grosse, 1987)
>Addgene plasmid #145637 | pGBW-m4046829 | depositor full sequence | sequence record 287814 | Full Sequence
GATCTCGATCCCGCGAAATTAATACGACTCACTATAGGGGAATTGTGAGCGGATAACAATTCCCCTCTAG
AAATAATTTTGTTTAACTTTAAGAAGGAGACTCTTCTATGGCTGATGCACAATCGTTTTTAAACGGGTTT
GCGGAGAACCTGTACTTTCAAAGCTACCCGTATGACGTTCCTGATTATGCCTAACCGGCTTATCGGTCAG
TTTCACCTGATTTACGTAAAAACCCGCTTCGGCGGGTTTTTGCTTTTGGAGGGGCAGAAAGATGAATGAC
TGTCCACGACGCTATACCCAAAAGAAATTGAGATCCTTTTTTTCTGCGCGTAATCTGCTGCTTGCAAACA
AAAAAACCACCGCTACCAGCGGTGGTTTGTTTGCCGGATCAAGAGCTACCAACTCTTTTTCCGAAGGTAA
CTGGCTTCAGCAGAGCGCAGATACCAAATACTGTTCTTCTAGTGTAGCCGTAGTTAGGCCACCACTTCAA
GAACTCTGTAGCACCGCCTACATACCTCGCTCTGCTAATCCTGTTACCAGTGGCTGCTGCCAGTGGCGAT
AAGTCGTGTCTTACCGGGTTGGACTCAAGACGATAGTTACCGGATAAGGCGCAGCGGTCGGGCTGAACGG
GGGGTTCGTGCACACAGCCCAGCTTGGAGCGAACGACCTACACCGAACTGAGATACCTACAGCGTGAGCT
ATGAGAAAGCGCCACGCTTCCCGAAGGGAGAAAGGCGGACAGGTATCCGGTAAGCGGCAGGGTCGGAACA
GGAGAGCGCACGAGGGAGCTTCCAGGGGGAAACGCCTGGTATCTTTATAGTCCTGTCGGGTTTCGCCACC
TCTGACTTGAGCGTCGATTTTTGTGATGCTCGTCAGGGGGGCGGAGCCTATGGAAATTGATCGGGCACGT
AAGAGGTTCCAACTTTCACCATAATGAAATAAGATCACTACCGGGCGTATTTTTTGAGTTATCGAGATTT
TCAGGAGCTAAGGAAGCTAAAATGGAGAAAAAAATCACTGGATATACCACCGTTGATATATCCCAATGGC
ATCGTAAAGAACATTTTGAGGCATTTCAGTCAGTTGCTCAATGTACCTATAACCAGACCGTTCAGCTGGA
TATTACGGCCTTTTTAAAGACCGTAAAGAAAAATAAGCACAAGTTTTATCCGGCCTTTATTCACATTCTT
GCCCGCCTGATGAATGCTCATCCGGAATTTCGTATGGCAATGAAAGACGGTGAGCTGGTGATATGGGATA
GTGTTCACCCTTGTTACACCGTTTTCCATGAGCAAACTGAAACGTTTTCATCGCTCTGGAGTGAATACCA
CGACGATTTCCGGCAGTTTCTACACATATATTCGCAAGATGTGGCGTGTTACGGTGAAAACCTGGCCTAT
TTCCCTAAAGGGTTTATTGAGAATATGTTTTTCGTTTCAGCCAATCCCTGGGTGAGTTTCACCAGTTTTG
ATTTAAACGTGGCCAATATGGACAACTTCTTCGCCCCCGTTTTCACCATGGGCAAATATTATACGCAAGG
CGACAAGGTGCTGATGCCGCTGGCGATTCAGGTTCATCATGCCGTTTGTGATGGCTTCCATGTCGGCAGA
ATGCTTAATGAATTACAACAGTACTGCGATGAGTGGCAGGGCGGGGCGTAATTTGATATCGAGCTCGCTT
GGACTCCTGTTGATAGATCCAGTAATGACCTCAGAACTCCATCTGGATTTGTTCAGAACGCTCGGTTGCC
GCCGGGCGTTTTTTATTGGT
